Addgene plasmid #213542: pOTTC1992 - pAAV EF1a CoV2 Orf3a-2xStrep
Purpose: AAV viral vector packaging plasmid that expresses CoV2
Depositing lab: Brandon Harvey & Christopher Richie. Depositing organization: National Institute on Drug Abuse (NIDA).
Backbone
  Vector backbone: pOTTC1464 - pAAV EF1a NheI iRFP-FLAG AscI
  Backbone manufacturer: NIDA GEVVC
  Backbone size w/o insert (bp): 5396
  Vector type: AAV
Growth in bacteria
  Bacterial resistance: Ampicillin, 100 μg/mL
  Growth temperature: 30°C
  Growth strain: NEB Stable
  Copy number: High Copy
Gene/Insert
  Gene/Insert name: CoV2 Orf3a-2xStrep
  Species: H. sapiens (human); Severe acute respiratory syndrome coronavirus 2
  Insert size (bp): 930
  Entrez Gene: ORF3a (a.k.a. GU280_gp03)
  Promoter: EF1a
  Cloning method: Ligation Independent Cloning
  Sequencing primers: 5′ EF-1a-Forward TCAAGCCTCAGACAGTGGTTC; 3′ WPRE R1 CATAGCGTAAAAGGAGCAACA
Resource information
  A portion of this plasmid was derived from a plasmid made by: NIDA GEVVC
Terms and licenses: Academic/Nonprofit Terms; Industry Terms: Not Available to Industry
How to cite: pOTTC1992 - pAAV EF1a CoV2 Orf3a-2xStrep was a gift from Brandon Harvey & Christopher Richie (Addgene plasmid # 213542 ; http://n2t.net/addgene:213542 ; RRID:Addgene_213542)
