[The description below was written by a language model from this plasmid's Addgene catalogue record and pLannotate feature annotations shown in this document.]
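Description:
pOTTC1992 - pAAV EF1a CoV2 Orf3a-2xStrep is an adeno-associated virus transfer (genome) plasmid of about 6.3 kb, built on the pOTTC1464 pAAV EF1a backbone by replacing that vector's iRFP-FLAG cassette with a SARS-CoV-2 ORF3a coding sequence using ligation-independent cloning. It is propagated in E. coli through a high-copy ColE1/pUC-type origin with ampicillin selection (β-lactamase under its own promoter), and it also carries an f1 phage origin. The record lists a recombination-deficient strain, consistent with the known instability of AAV inverted terminal repeats in bacteria.

The expression cassette lies between AAV2 ITRs, which are the cis elements needed for replication and packaging of the genome into AAV capsids when rep/cap and helper functions are supplied in trans. The annotation finds one full-length ITR downstream of the cassette and only short ITR fragments upstream, which may reflect the difficulty of sequencing and annotating these repeats rather than a true truncation. Within the ITRs, the strong constitutive human EF-1α promoter drives ORF3a, a viroporin described as forming ion channels at endosomes and lysosomes, contributing to lysosomal virion egress and blocking autophagosome–lysosome fusion. According to the catalogue name, the protein is fused to a 2xStrep tag. The tag is not separately annotated, but the 930 bp insert exceeds the annotated ORF3a coding region, leaving room for a C-terminal tag. A WPRE enhances transcript expression and a human growth hormone polyadenylation signal terminates the message. The construct is suited to producing AAV, or to direct transfection, for expressing ORF3a in mammalian cells, with the Strep tag allowing detection or affinity purification of interacting proteins.
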