Features (pLannotate 1.2.2; 16 found; start..end, strand, type, name):
     12..39      +  repeat_region  AAV2 ITR (fragment): inverted terminal repeat of adeno-associated virus serotype 2 inverted
     68..95      +  repeat_region  AAV2 ITR (fragment): inverted terminal repeat of adeno-associated virus serotype 2 inverted
    158..224     +  CDS            small t antigen (fragment): SV40 (simian virus 40) small t antigen
    231..1409    +  promoter       EF-1α promoter: strong constitutive promoter for human elongation factor EF-1α
   1473..2297    +  CDS            AP3A_SARS2: Experimental evidence at protein level: Swiss-Prot protein existence level 1. Plays a role in virus egress via lysosomal trafficking (PubMed:33157038, PubMed:33422265). Forms homotetrameric ion channels (viroporin) localized at endosomes and lysosomes, that may induce deacidification of lysosomes thereby allowing safe virion egress through lysosomal trafficking (By similarity) (PubMed:33157038, PubMed:33422265). Also blocks formation of autolysosomes through binding and sequestering host TMUB1/HOPS on late endosomes. This prevents fusion of autophagosomes with lysosomes, disrupting autophagy a
   2419..2443    +  misc_feature   MCS (fragment): pBluescript multiple cloning site
   2443..3031    +  misc_feature   WPRE: woodchuck hepatitis virus posttranscriptional regulatory element
   3063..3539    +  polyA_signal   hGH poly(A) signal: human growth hormone polyadenylation signal
   3579..3719    +  repeat_region  AAV2 ITR: inverted terminal repeat of adeno-associated virus serotype 2 inverted
   3724..3775    -  misc_feature   bom (fragment): basis of mobility region from pBR322
   3794..4249    +  rep_origin     f1 ori (sequence partly withheld): f1 bacteriophage origin of replication; arrow indicates direction of (+) strand synthesis
   4250..4299    -  misc_feature   bom (fragment): basis of mobility region from pBR322
   4401..4436    -  CDS            rop (fragment): Rop protein, which maintains plasmids at low copy number; rop
   4531..4635    +  promoter       AmpR promoter: bla
   4636..5496    +  CDS            AmpR: β-lactamase; bla; confers resistance to ampicillin, carbenicillin, and related antibiotics
   5667..6255    +  rep_origin     ori: high-copy-number ColE1/pMB1/pBR322/pUC origin of replication
>Addgene plasmid #213542 | pOTTC1992 - pAAV EF1a CoV2 Orf3a-2xStrep | addgene full sequence | sequence record 422369 | Addgene NGS Result
CCTGCAGGCAGCTGCGCGCTCGCTCGCTCACTGAGGCCGCCCGGGCGTCGGGCGACCTTTGGTCGCCCGG
CCTCAGTGAGCGAGCGAGCGCGCAGAGAGGGAGTGGCCAACTCCATCACTAGGGGTTCCTGCGGCCGCAC
GCGTAAGCTTTGCAAAGATGGATAAAGTTTTAAACAGAGAGGAATCTTTGCAGCTAATGGACCTTCTAGG
TCTTGAAAGGAGTGGGAATTGGCTCCGGTGCCCGTCAGTGGGCAGAGCGCACATCGCCCACAGTCCCCGA
GAAGTTGGGGGGAGGGGTCGGCAATTGAACCGGTGCCTAGAGAAGGTGGCGCGGGGTAAACTGGGAAAGT
GATGTCGTGTACTGGCTCCGCCTTTTTCCCGAGGGTGGGGGAGAACCGTATATAAGTGCAGTAGTCGCCG
TGAACGTTCTTTTTCGCAACGGGTTTGCCGCCAGAACACAGGTAAGTGCCGTGTGTGGTTCCCGCGGGCC
TGGCCTCTTTACGGGTTATGGCCCTTGCGTGCCTTGAATTACTTCCACCTGGCTGCAGTACGTGATTCTT
GATCCCGAGCTTCGGGTTGGAAGTGGGTGGGAGAGTTCGAGGCCTTGCGCTTAAGGAGCCCCTTCGCCTC
GTGCTTGAGTTGAGGCCTGGCCTGGGCGCTGGGGCCGCCGCGTGCGAATCTGGTGGCACCTTCGCGCCTG
TCTCGCTGCTTTCGATAAGTCTCTAGCCATTTAAAATTTTTGATGACCTGCTGCGACGCTTTTTTTCTGG
CAAGATAGTCTTGTAAATGCGGGCCAAGATCTGCACACTGGTATTTCGGTTTTTGGGGCCGCGGGCGGCG
ACGGGGCCCGTGCGTCCCAGCGCACATGTTCGGCGAGGCGGGGCCTGCGAGCGCGGCCACCGAGAATCGG
ACGGGGGTAGTCTCAAGCTGGCCGGCCTGCTCTGGTGCCTGGCCTCGCGCCGCCGTGTATCGCCCCGCCC
TGGGCGGCAAGGCTGGCCCGGTCGGCACCAGTTGCGTGAGCGGAAAGATGGCCGCTTCCCGGCCCTGCTG
CAGGGAGCTCAAAATGGAGGACGCGGCGCTCGGGAGAGCGGGCGGGTGAGTCACCCACACAAAGGAAAAG
GGCCTTTCCGTCCTCAGCCGTCGCTTCATGTGACTCCACGGAGTACCGGGCGCCGTCCAGGCACCTCGAT
TAGTTCTCGAGCTTTTGGAGTACGTCGTCTTTAGGTTGGGGGGAGGGGTTTTATGCGATGGAGTTTCCCC
ACACTGAGTGGGTGGAGACTGAAGTTAGGCCAGCTTGGCACTTGATGTAATTCTCCTTGGAATTTGCCCT
TTTTGAGTTTGGATCTTGGTTCATTCTCAAGCCTCAGACAGTGGTTCAAAGTTTTTTTCTTCCATTTCAG
GTGTCGTGAGGTACCGGATCCGAAGTTATCGCTAGCTCGTGAGGATCTATTTCCGGTGAATTCGCCGCCA
CCATGGACCTTTTTATGAGAATCTTTACCATCGGGACTGTCACACTGAAACAGGGAGAAATTAAGGACGC
GACCCCGAGTGACTTTGTGAGGGCCACTGCTACAATTCCCATCCAAGCCTCTCTTCCATTCGGCTGGCTC
ATAGTGGGTGTGGCACTGCTCGCGGTATTCCAGTCAGCGTCTAAGATCATAACGCTGAAGAAGAGATGGC
AGTTGGCTCTCAGCAAAGGTGTTCATTTCGTCTGTAACCTGCTTCTTCTTTTCGTCACTGTCTATTCTCA
CTTGCTCTTGGTTGCAGCCGGGCTGGAAGCCCCGTTTCTGTATCTGTACGCGCTCGTTTACTTCCTCCAG
AGCATAAATTTCGTACGAATTATTATGAGACTCTGGTTGTGCTGGAAGTGTCGGAGCAAGAATCCTCTCT
TGTATGACGCCAATTACTTCCTTTGTTGGCACACTAATTGTTATGATTACTGCATACCTTACAATAGCGT
TACCTCATCCATAGTAATCACCTCCGGTGACGGAACAACGTCACCAATCTCCGAGCATGATTACCAGATT
GGAGGCTATACGGAAAAATGGGAGAGTGGTGTCAAGGACTGTGTGGTGCTGCATAGCTATTTCACAAGCG
ATTATTATCAACTGTACAGTACACAGTTGTCCACGGATACCGGGGTCGAGCATGTCACATTTTTTATTTA
TAACAAGATCGTTGATGAGCCAGAGGAGCATGTGCAGATCCACACGATAGATGGAAGCTCCGGTGTAGTG
AATCCAGTCATGGAACCGATCTATGACGAGCCCACCACGACCACATCTGTGCCCCTGCTCGAAGGCGGCG
GGGGATGGAGCCATCCACAATTCGAGAAAGGCGGTGGTTCAGGAGGAGGTAGCGGGGGTGGATCATGGTC
ACATCCGCAGTTTGAAAAGTAAGGCGCGCCATAACTTCGAATTCGATATCAAGCTTATCGATAATCAACC
TCTGGATTACAAAATTTGTGAAAGATTGACTGGTATTCTTAACTATGTTGCTCCTTTTACGCTATGTGGA
TACGCTGCTTTAATGCCTTTGTATCATGCTATTGCTTCCCGTATGGCTTTCATTTTCTCCTCCTTGTATA
AATCCTGGTTGCTGTCTCTTTATGAGGAGTTGTGGCCCGTTGTCAGGCAACGTGGCGTGGTGTGCACTGT
GTTTGCTGACGCAACCCCCACTGGTTGGGGCATTGCCACCACCTGTCAGCTCCTTTCCGGGACTTTCGCT
TTCCCCCTCCCTATTGCCACGGCGGAACTCATCGCCGCCTGCCTTGCCCGCTGCTGGACAGGGGCTCGGC
TGTTGGGCACTGACAATTCCGTGGTGTTGTCGGGGAAATCATCGTCCTTTCCTTGGCTGCTCGCCTATGT
TGCCACCTGGATTCTGCGCGGGACGTCCTTCTGCTACGTCCCTTCGGCCCTCAATCCAGCGGACCTTCCT
TCCCGCGGCCTGCTGCCGGCTCTGCGGCCTCTTCCGCGTCTTCGCCTTCGCCCTCAGACGAGTCGGATCT
CCCTTTGGGCCGCCTCCCCGCATCGATACCGAGCGCTGCTCGAGAGATCTACGGGTGGCATCCCTGTGAC
CCCTCCCCAGTGCCTCTCCTGGCCCTGGAAGTTGCCACTCCAGTGCCCACCAGCCTTGTCCTAATAAAAT
TAAGTTGCATCATTTTGTCTGACTAGGTGTCCTTCTATAATATTATGGGGTGGAGGGGGGTGGTATGGAG
CAAGGGGCAAGTTGGGAAGACAACCTGTAGGGCCTGCGGGGTCTATTGGGAACCAAGCTGGAGTGCAGTG
GCACAATCTTGGCTCACTGCAATCTCCGCCTCCTGGGTTCAAGCGATTCTCCTGCCTCAGCCTCCCGAGT
TGTTGGGATTCCAGGCATGCATGACCAGGCTCAGCTAATTTTTGTTTTTTTGGTAGAGACGGGGTTTCAC
CATATTGGCCAGGCTGGTCTCCAACTCCTAATCTCAGGTGATCTACCCACCTTGGCCTCCCAAATTGCTG
GGATTACAGGCGTGAACCACTGCTCCCTTCCCTGTCCTTCTGATTTTGTAGGTAACCACGTGCGGACCGA
GCGGCCGCAGGAACCCCTAGTGATGGAGTTGGCCACTCCCTCTCTGCGCGCTCGCTCGCTCACTGAGGCC
GGGCGACCAAAGGTCGCCCGACGCCCGGGCTTTGCCCGGGCGGCCTCAGTGAGCGAGCGAGCGCGCAGCT
GCCTGCAGGGGCGCCTGATGCGGTATTTTCTCCTTACGCATCTGTGCGGTATTTCACACCGCATA
[95 nt withheld, positions 3776-3870]
T
[46 nt withheld, positions 3872-3917]
C
[141 nt withheld, positions 3919-4059]
CCTTTGACGTTGGAGTCCACGTTCTTT
[37 nt withheld, positions 4087-4123]
ACTCTATCTCGGGCTATTCTTTTGATTTATAAGGGATTTTGCCGATTTCGGTCTATTGGTTAAAAAATGA
GCTGATTTAACAAAAATTTAACGCGAATTTTAACAAAATATTAACGTTTACAATTTTATGGTGCACTCTC
AGTACAATCTGCTCTGATGCCGCATAGTTAAGCCAGCCCCGACACCCGCCAACACCCGCTGACGCGCCCT
GACGGGCTTGTCTGCTCCCGGCATCCGCTTACAGACAAGCTGTGACCGTCTCCGGGAGCTGCATGTGTCA
GAGGTTTTCACCGTCATCACCGAAACGCGCGAGACGAAAGGGCCTCGTGATACGCCTATTTTTATAGGTT
AATGTCATGATAATAATGGTTTCTTAGACGTCAGGTGGCACTTTTCGGGGAAATGTGCGCGGAACCCCTA
TTTGTTTATTTTTCTAAATACATTCAAATATGTATCCGCTCATGAGACAATAACCCTGATAAATGCTTCA
ATAATATTGAAAAAGGAAGAGTATGAGTATTCAACATTTCCGTGTCGCCCTTATTCCCTTTTTTGCGGCA
TTTTGCCTTCCTGTTTTTGCTCACCCAGAAACGCTGGTGAAAGTAAAAGATGCTGAAGATCAGTTGGGTG
CACGAGTGGGTTACATCGAACTGGATCTCAACAGCGGTAAGATCCTTGAGAGTTTTCGCCCCGAAGAACG
TTTTCCAATGATGAGCACTTTTAAAGTTCTGCTATGTGGCGCGGTATTATCCCGTATTGACGCCGGGCAA
GAGCAACTCGGTCGCCGCATACACTATTCTCAGAATGACTTGGTTGAGTACTCACCAGTCACAGAAAAGC
ATCTTACGGATGGCATGACAGTAAGAGAATTATGCAGTGCTGCCATAACCATGAGTGATAACACTGCGGC
CAACTTACTTCTGACAACGATCGGAGGACCGAAGGAGCTAACCGCTTTTTTGCACAACATGGGGGATCAT
GTAACTCGCCTTGATCGTTGGGAACCGGAGCTGAATGAAGCCATACCAAACGACGAGCGTGACACCACGA
TGCCTGTAGCAATGGCAACAACGTTGCGCAAACTATTAACTGGCGAACTACTTACTCTAGCTTCCCGGCA
ACAATTAATAGACTGGATGGAGGCGGATAAAGTTGCAGGACCACTTCTGCGCTCGGCCCTTCCGGCTGGC
TGGTTTATTGCTGATAAATCTGGAGCCGGTGAGCGTGGGTCTCGCGGTATCATTGCAGCACTGGGGCCAG
ATGGTAAGCCCTCCCGTATCGTAGTTATCTACACGACGGGGAGTCAGGCAACTATGGATGAACGAAATAG
ACAGATCGCTGAGATAGGTGCCTCACTGATTAAGCATTGGTAACTGTCAGACCAAGTTTACTCATATATA
CTTTAGATTGATTTAAAACTTCATTTTTAATTTAAAAGGATCTAGGTGAAGATCCTTTTTGATAATCTCA
TGACCAAAATCCCTTAACGTGAGTTTTCGTTCCACTGAGCGTCAGACCCCGTAGAAAAGATCAAAGGATC
TTCTTGAGATCCTTTTTTTCTGCGCGTAATCTGCTGCTTGCAAACAAAAAAACCACCGCTACCAGCGGTG
GTTTGTTTGCCGGATCAAGAGCTACCAACTCTTTTTCCGAAGGTAACTGGCTTCAGCAGAGCGCAGATAC
CAAATACTGTTCTTCTAGTGTAGCCGTAGTTAGGCCACCACTTCAAGAACTCTGTAGCACCGCCTACATA
CCTCGCTCTGCTAATCCTGTTACCAGTGGCTGCTGCCAGTGGCGATAAGTCGTGTCTTACCGGGTTGGAC
TCAAGACGATAGTTACCGGATAAGGCGCAGCGGTCGGGCTGAACGGGGGGTTCGTGCACACAGCCCAGCT
TGGAGCGAACGACCTACACCGAACTGAGATACCTACAGCGTGAGCTATGAGAAAGCGCCACGCTTCCCGA
AGGGAGAAAGGCGGACAGGTATCCGGTAAGCGGCAGGGTCGGAACAGGAGAGCGCACGAGGGAGCTTCCA
GGGGGAAACGCCTGGTATCTTTATAGTCCTGTCGGGTTTCGCCACCTCTGACTTGAGCGTCGATTTTTGT
GATGCTCGTCAGGGGGGCGGAGCCTATGGAAAAACGCCAGCAACGCGGCCTTTTTACGGTTCCTGGCCTT
TTGCTGGCCTTTTGCTCACATGT
